Addgene plasmid #70441: R777-E157 Hs.PDGFRB
Purpose: Gateway ORF clone of human PDGFRB [NM_002609.3] with stop codon (for native or N-terminal fusions)
Depositing lab: Dominic Esposito. Depositing organization: National Cancer Institute (NCI).
Backbone
  Vector backbone: pDonor-255
  Backbone size w/o insert (bp): 2693
  Vector type: Gateway Entry Clone
Growth in bacteria
  Bacterial resistance: Spectinomycin, 50 μg/mL
  Growth temperature: 37°C
  Growth strain: DH10B
  Copy number: High Copy
Gene/Insert
  Gene/Insert name: PDGFRB (alt name: NM_002609.3)
  Species: H. sapiens (human)
  Insert size (bp): 3321
  Entrez Gene: PDGFRB (a.k.a. CD140B, IBGC4, IMF1, JTK12, KOGS, PDGFR, PDGFR-1, PDGFR1, PENTT)
  Cloning method: Gateway Cloning
  Sequencing primers: 5′ M13F 23-mer (5'-CCCAGTCACGACGTTGTAAAACG); 3′ attLR 23-mer (5'-TAACATCAGAGATTTTGAGACAC)
Terms and licenses: Academic/Nonprofit Terms; Industry Terms: Not Available to Industry
How to cite: R777-E157 Hs.PDGFRB was a gift from Dominic Esposito (Addgene plasmid # 70441 ; http://n2t.net/addgene:70441 ; RRID:Addgene_70441)
