[The description below was written by a language model from this plasmid's Addgene catalogue record and pLannotate feature annotations shown in this document.]
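Description:
R777-E157 Hs.PDGFRB is a Gateway entry clone built on the pDonor-255 backbone (about 2.7 kb) and carrying the human PDGFRB open reading frame, corresponding to reference transcript NM_002609.3. The full plasmid is about 6.0 kb. It is maintained in E. coli at high copy through a ColE1/pUC-type origin and is selected with spectinomycin through an aadA (SmR) aminoglycoside adenylyltransferase gene. That gene lies downstream of a fragment of the class 1 integron Pc promoter and a short gentamicin-resistance remnant. Other annotated backbone elements are small lacZα and lacI fragments, which appear to be non-functional leftovers, and rrnB T1 and T2 terminators upstream of the cloning region, which help shield the insert from read-through transcription.

The payload is an insert of roughly 3.3 kb encoding PDGFRB, the receptor tyrosine kinase for platelet-derived growth factors. This receptor is involved in cell proliferation, migration and blood vessel development. The ORF is flanked by two attL recombination sites. The automated annotation labels the upstream site attL3 and the downstream site a fragment of attL2, so the exact identity of the upstream site should be checked against the intended destination vector. As an entry clone, the plasmid has no annotated promoter for expressing the insert in any host. It instead serves as a donor in LR Clonase reactions that transfer the ORF into destination vectors supplying the promoter, tags and host-specific elements. Because the ORF keeps its stop codon, the clone suits expression of the native protein or N-terminal fusions, but not C-terminal tagging.
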