Features (pLannotate 1.2.2; 11 found; start..end, strand, type, name):
     18..54      -  CDS            lacZα (fragment): LacZα fragment of β-galactosidase; lacZ fragment
     85..180     +  protein_bind   attL3: mutant version of attL; recombination site for the Gateway® LR reaction LR Clonase™
    186..3503    +  CDS            PDGFRB: PGFRB_HUMAN - Also known as PDGFR, PDGFR1. Experimental evidence at protein level: Swiss-Prot protein existence level 1. Tyrosine-protein kinase that acts as cell-surface receptor for homodimeric PDGFB and PDGFD and for heterodimers formed by PDGFA and PDGFB, and plays an essential role in the regulation of embryonic development, cell proliferation, survival, differentiation, chemotaxis and migration. Plays an essential role in blood vessel development by promoting proliferation, migration and recruitment of pericytes and smooth muscle cells to endothelial cells. Plays a role in the migration
   3511..3604    -  protein_bind   attL2 (fragment): mutant version of attL; recombination site for the Gateway® LR reaction LR Clonase™
   3719..3742    +  promoter       Pc promoter (fragment): intI1 (promoter lies within the coding sequence); class 1 integron promoter
   3918..3974    +  CDS            GmR (fragment): gentamycin acetyltransferase; aacC1; confers resistance to gentamycin
   3981..4772    +  CDS            SmR: aminoglycoside adenylyltransferase (Murphy, 1985); aadA; confers resistance to spectinomycin and streptomycin
   4865..5453    +  rep_origin     ori: high-copy-number ColE1/pMB1/pBR322/pUC origin of replication
   5636..5728    +  CDS            lacI (fragment): lac repressor; lacI; The lac repressor binds to the lac operator to inhibit transcription in E. coli. This inhibition can be relieved by adding lactose or isopropyl-β-D-thiogalactopyranoside (IPTG).
   5783..5810    -  terminator     rrnB T2 terminator: transcription terminator T2 from the E. coli rrnB gene
   5942..5985    +  terminator     rrnB T1 terminator: Escherichia coli rrnB; transcription terminator T1 from the E. coli rrnB gene
>Addgene plasmid #70441 | R777-E157 Hs.PDGFRB | depositor full sequence | sequence record 125890 | Full Sequence
TTAACGCTAGCATGGATGTTTTCCCAGTCACGACGTTGTAAAACGACGGCCAGTCTTAAAATTCGAGCTC
GGTCCGAGGATCCGAAATAATGATTTTATTTTGACTGATAGTGACCTGTTCGTTGCAACAAATTGATAAG
CAATGCTTTTTTATAATGCCAACTTTGTACAAAAAAGTTGGCACCATGCGGCTTCCGGGTGCGATGCCAG
CTCTGGCCCTCAAAGGCGAGCTGCTGTTGCTGTCTCTCCTGTTACTTCTGGAACCACAGATCTCTCAGGG
CCTGGTCGTCACACCCCCGGGGCCAGAGCTTGTCCTCAATGTCTCCAGCACCTTCGTTCTGACCTGCTCG
GGTTCAGCTCCGGTGGTGTGGGAACGGATGTCCCAGGAGCCCCCACAGGAAATGGCCAAGGCCCAGGATG
GCACCTTCTCCAGCGTGCTCACACTGACCAACCTCACTGGGCTAGACACGGGAGAATACTTTTGCACCCA
CAATGACTCCCGTGGACTGGAGACCGATGAGCGGAAACGGCTCTACATCTTTGTGCCAGATCCCACCGTG
GGCTTCCTCCCTAATGATGCCGAGGAACTATTCATCTTTCTCACGGAAATAACTGAGATCACCATTCCAT
GCCGAGTAACAGACCCACAGCTGGTGGTGACACTGCACGAGAAGAAAGGGGACGTTGCACTGCCTGTCCC
CTATGATCACCAACGTGGCTTTTCTGGTATCTTTGAGGACAGAAGCTACATCTGCAAAACCACCATTGGG
GACAGGGAGGTGGATTCTGATGCCTACTATGTCTACAGACTCCAGGTGTCATCCATCAACGTCTCTGTGA
ACGCAGTGCAGACTGTGGTCCGCCAGGGTGAGAACATCACCCTCATGTGCATTGTGATCGGGAATGAGGT
GGTCAACTTCGAGTGGACATACCCCCGCAAAGAAAGTGGGCGGCTGGTGGAGCCGGTGACTGACTTCCTC
TTGGATATGCCTTACCACATCCGCTCCATCCTGCACATCCCCAGTGCCGAGTTAGAAGACTCGGGGACCT
ACACCTGCAATGTGACGGAGAGTGTGAATGACCATCAGGATGAAAAGGCCATCAACATCACCGTGGTTGA
GAGCGGCTACGTGCGGCTCCTGGGAGAGGTGGGCACACTACAATTTGCTGAGCTGCATCGGAGCCGGACA
CTGCAGGTAGTGTTCGAGGCCTACCCACCGCCCACTGTCCTGTGGTTCAAAGACAACCGCACCCTGGGCG
ACTCCAGCGCTGGCGAAATCGCCCTGTCCACGCGCAACGTGTCGGAGACCCGGTATGTGTCAGAGCTGAC
ACTGGTTCGCGTGAAGGTGGCAGAGGCTGGCCACTACACCATGCGGGCCTTCCATGAGGATGCTGAGGTC
CAGCTCTCCTTCCAGCTACAGATCAATGTCCCTGTCCGAGTGCTGGAGCTAAGTGAGAGCCACCCTGACA
GTGGGGAACAGACAGTCCGCTGTCGTGGCCGGGGCATGCCCCAGCCGAACATCATCTGGTCTGCCTGCAG
AGACCTCAAAAGGTGTCCACGTGAGCTGCCGCCCACGCTGCTGGGGAACAGTTCCGAAGAGGAGAGCCAG
CTGGAGACTAACGTGACGTACTGGGAGGAGGAGCAGGAGTTTGAGGTGGTGAGCACACTGCGTCTGCAGC
ACGTGGATCGGCCACTGTCGGTGCGCTGCACGCTGCGCAACGCTGTGGGCCAGGACACGCAGGAGGTCAT
CGTGGTGCCACACTCCTTGCCCTTTAAGGTGGTGGTGATCTCAGCCATCCTGGCCCTGGTGGTGCTCACC
ATCATCTCCCTTATCATCCTCATCATGCTTTGGCAGAAGAAGCCACGTTACGAGATCCGATGGAAGGTGA
TTGAGTCTGTGAGCTCTGACGGCCATGAGTACATCTACGTGGACCCCATGCAGCTGCCCTATGACTCCAC
GTGGGAGCTGCCGCGGGACCAGCTTGTGCTGGGACGCACCCTCGGCTCTGGGGCCTTTGGGCAGGTGGTG
GAGGCCACGGCTCATGGCCTGAGCCATTCTCAGGCCACGATGAAAGTGGCCGTCAAGATGCTTAAATCCA
CAGCCCGCAGCAGTGAGAAGCAAGCCCTTATGTCGGAGCTGAAGATCATGAGTCACCTTGGGCCCCACCT
GAACGTGGTCAACCTGTTGGGGGCCTGCACCAAAGGAGGACCCATCTATATCATCACTGAGTACTGCCGC
TACGGAGACCTGGTGGACTACCTGCACCGCAACAAACACACCTTCCTGCAGCACCACTCCGACAAGCGCC
GCCCGCCCAGCGCGGAGCTCTACAGCAATGCTCTGCCCGTTGGGCTCCCCCTGCCCAGCCATGTGTCCTT
GACCGGGGAGAGCGACGGTGGCTACATGGACATGAGCAAGGACGAGTCGGTGGACTATGTGCCCATGCTG
GACATGAAAGGAGACGTCAAATATGCAGACATCGAGTCCTCCAACTACATGGCCCCTTACGATAACTACG
TTCCCTCTGCCCCTGAGAGGACCTGCCGAGCAACTTTGATCAACGAGTCTCCAGTGCTAAGCTACATGGA
CCTCGTGGGCTTCAGCTACCAGGTGGCCAATGGCATGGAGTTTCTGGCCTCCAAGAACTGCGTCCACAGA
GACCTGGCGGCTAGGAACGTGCTCATCTGTGAAGGCAAGCTGGTCAAGATCTGTGACTTTGGCCTGGCTC
GAGACATCATGCGGGACTCGAATTACATCTCCAAAGGCAGCACCTTTTTGCCTTTAAAGTGGATGGCTCC
GGAGAGCATCTTCAACAGCCTCTACACCACCCTGAGCGACGTGTGGTCCTTCGGGATCCTGCTCTGGGAG
ATCTTCACCTTGGGTGGCACCCCTTACCCAGAGCTGCCCATGAACGAGCAGTTCTACAATGCCATCAAAC
GGGGTTACCGCATGGCCCAGCCTGCCCATGCCTCCGACGAGATCTATGAGATCATGCAGAAGTGCTGGGA
AGAGAAGTTTGAGATTCGGCCCCCCTTCTCCCAGCTGGTGCTGCTTCTCGAGAGACTGTTGGGCGAAGGT
TACAAAAAGAAGTACCAGCAGGTGGATGAGGAGTTTCTGAGGAGTGACCACCCAGCCATCCTTCGGTCCC
AGGCCCGCTTGCCTGGGTTCCATGGCCTCCGATCTCCCCTGGACACCAGCTCCGTCCTCTATACTGCCGT
GCAGCCCAATGAGGGTGACAACGACTATATCATCCCCCTGCCTGACCCCAAACCCGAGGTTGCTGACGAG
GGCCCACTGGAGGGTTCCCCCAGCCTAGCCAGCTCCACCCTGAATGAAGTCAACACCTCCTCAACCATCT
CCTGTGACAGCCCCCTGGAGCCCCAGGACGAACCAGAGCCAGAGCCCCAGCTTGAGCTCCAGGTGGAGCC
GGAGCCAGAGCTGGAACAGTTGCCGGATTCGGGGTGCCCTGCGCCTCGGGCGGAAGCAGAGGATAGCTTC
CTGTAATCAACTTTCTTGTACAAAGTTGGCATTATAGGAAAGCATTGCTTATCAATTTGTTGCAACGAAC
AGGTCACTATCAGTCAAAATAAAATCATTATTTGCATGCAAGCTTAGATCCTCTAGACCAGCCAGGACAG
AAATGCCTCGACTTCGCTGCTACCCAAGGTTGCCGGGTGACGCACACCGTGGAAACGGATGAAGGCACGA
ACCCAGTGGACATAAGCCTGTTCGGTTCGTAAGCTGTAATGCAAGTAGCGTATGCGCTCACGCAACTGGT
CCAGAACCTTGACCGAACGCAGCGGTGGTAACGGCGCAGTGGCGGTTTTCATGGCTTGTTATGACTGTTT
TTTTGGGGTACAGTCTATGCCTCGGGCATCCAAGCAGCAAGCGCGTTACGCCGTGGGTCGATGTTTGATG
TTATGGAGCAGCAACGATGTTACGCAGCAGGGCAGTCGCCCTAAAACAAAGTTAAACATTATGAGGGAAG
CGGTGATCGCCGAAGTATCGACTCAACTATCAGAGGTAGTTGGCGTCATCGAGCGCCATCTCGAACCGAC
GTTGCTGGCCGTACATTTGTACGGCTCCGCAGTGGATGGCGGCCTGAAGCCACACAGTGATATTGATTTG
CTGGTTACGGTGACCGTAAGGCTTGATGAAACAACGCGGCGAGCTTTGATCAACGACCTTTTGGAAACTT
CGGCTTCCCCTGGAGAGAGCGAGATTCTCCGCGCTGTAGAAGTCACCATTGTTGTGCACGACGACATCAT
TCCGTGGCGTTATCCAGCTAAGCGCGAACTGCAATTTGGAGAATGGCAGCGCAATGACATTCTTGCAGGT
ATCTTCGAGCCAGCCACGATCGACATTGATCTGGCTATCTTGCTGACAAAAGCAAGAGAACATAGCGTTG
CCTTGGTAGGTCCAGCGGCGGAGGAACTCTTTGATCCGGTTCCTGAACAGGATCTATTTGAGGCGCTAAA
TGAAACCTTAACGCTATGGAACTCGCCGCCCGACTGGGCTGGCGATGAGCGAAATGTAGTGCTTACGTTG
TCCCGCATTTGGTACAGCGCAGTAACCGGCAAAATCGCGCCGAAGGATGTCGCTGCCGACTGGGCAATGG
AGCGCCTGCCGGCCCAGTATCAGCCCGTCATACTTGAAGCTAGACAGGCTTATCTTGGACAAGAAGAAGA
TCGCTTGGCCTCGCGCGCAGATCAGTTGGAAGAATTTGTCCACTACGTGAAAGGCGAGATCACCAAGGTA
GTCGGCAAATAACCCTCGAGCCACCCATGACCAAAATCCCTTAACGTGAGTTACGCGTCGTTCCACTGAG
CGTCAGACCCCGTAGAAAAGATCAAAGGATCTTCTTGAGATCCTTTTTTTCTGCGCGTAATCTGCTGCTT
GCAAACAAAAAAACCACCGCTACCAGCGGTGGTTTGTTTGCCGGATCAAGAGCTACCAACTCTTTTTCCG
AAGGTAACTGGCTTCAGCAGAGCGCAGATACCAAATACTGTCCTTCTAGTGTAGCCGTAGTTAGGCCACC
ACTTCAAGAACTCTGTAGCACCGCCTACATACCTCGCTCTGCTAATCCTGTTACCAGTGGCTGCTGCCAG
TGGCGATAAGTCGTGTCTTACCGGGTTGGACTCAAGACGATAGTTACCGGATAAGGCGCAGCGGTCGGGC
TGAACGGGGGGTTCGTGCACACAGCCCAGCTTGGAGCGAACGACCTACACCGAACTGAGATACCTACAGC
GTGAGCATTGAGAAAGCGCCACGCTTCCCGAAGGGAGAAAGGCGGACAGGTATCCGGTAAGCGGCAGGGT
CGGAACAGGAGAGCGCACGAGGGAGCTTCCAGGGGGAAACGCCTGGTATCTTTATAGTCCTGTCGGGTTT
CGCCACCTCTGACTTGAGCGTCGATTTTTGTGATGCTCGTCAGGGGGGCGGAGCCTATGGAAAAACGCCA
GCAACGCGGCCTTTTTACGGTTCCTGGCCTTTTGCTGGCCTTTTGCTCACATGTTCTTTCCTGCGTTATC
CCCTGATTCTGTGGATAACCGTATTACCGCCTTTGAGTGAGCTGATACCGCTCGCCGCAGCCGAACGACC
GAGCGCAGCGAGTCAGTGAGCGAGGAAGCGGAAGAGCGCCCAATACGCAAACCGCCTCTCCCCGCGCGTT
GGCCGATTCATTAATGCAGCTGGCACGACAGGTTTCCCGACTGGAAAGCGGGCAGTGAGCGCAACGCAAT
TAATACGCGTACCGCTAGCCAGGAAGAGTTTGTAGAAACGCAAAAAGGCCATCCGTCAGGATGGCCTTCT
GCTTAGTTTGATGCCTGGCAGTTTATGGCGGGCGTCCTGCCCGCCACCCTCCGGGCCGTTGCTTCACAAC
GTTCAAATCCGCTCCCGGCGGATTTGTCCTACTCAGGAGAGCGTTCACCGACAAACAACAGATAAAACGA
AAGGCCCAGTCTTCCGACTGAGCCTTTCGTTTTATTTGATGCCTGGCAGTTCCCTACTCTCGCG
