>Addgene plasmid #70441 | R777-E157 Hs.PDGFRB | addgene partial sequence | sequence record 132248 | pCR8_R1 5'-cgaaccgaacaggcttatgt-3'
GGTGTGCGTCACCCGGCAACCTTGGGTAGCAGCGAAGTCGAGGCATTTCTGTCCTGGCTGGTCTAGAGGA
TCTAAGCTTGCATGCAAATAATGATTTTATTTTGACTGATAGTGACCTGTTCGTTGCAACAAATTGATAA
GCAATGCTTTCCTATAATGCCAACTTTGTACAAGAAAGTTGATTACAGGAAGCTATCCTCTGCTTCCGCC
CGAGGCGCAGGGCACCCCGAATCCGGCAACTGTTCCAGCTCTGGCTCCGGCTCCACCTGGAGCTCAAGCT
GGGGCTCTGGCTCTGGTTCGTCCTGGGGCTCCAGGGGGCTGTCACAGGAGATGGTTGAGGAGGTGTTGAC
TTCATTCAGGGTGGAGCTGGCTAGGCTGGGGGAACCCTCCAGTGGGCCCTCGTCAGCAACCTCGGGTTTG
GGGTCAGGCAGGGGGATGATATAGTCGTTGTCACCCTCATTGGGCTGCACGGCAGTATAGAGGACGGAGC
TGGTGTCCAGGGGAGATCGGAGGCCATGGAACCCAGGCAAGCGGGCCTGGGACCGAAGGATGGCTGGGTG
GTCACTCCTCAGAAACTCCTCATCCACCTGCTGGTACTTCTTTTTGTAACCTTCGCCCAACAGTCTCTCG
AGAAGCAGCACCAGCTGGGAGAAGGGGGGCCGAATCTCAAACTTCTCTTCCCAGCACTTCTGCATGATCT
CATAGATCTCGTCGGAGGCATGGGCAGGCTGGGCCATGCGGTAACCCCGTTTGATGGCATTGTAGAACTG
CTCGTTCATGGGCAGCTCTGGGTAAGGGGTGCCACCCAAGGTGAAGATCTCCCAGAGCAGGATCCCGAAG
GACCACACGTCGCTCAGGGTGGTGTAGAGGCTGTTGAAGATGCTCTCCGGAGCCATCCACTTTAAAGGCA
AAAAGGTGCTGCCTTTGGAGATGTAATTCGAGTCCCGCATGATGTCTCGAGCCAGGCCAAAGTCACAGAT
CTTGACCAGCTTGCCTTCACAGATGAGCACGTTCCTAGCCGCCAGGTCTCTGTGGACGCAGTTCTTGGAG
GCCAGAAACTCCATGCCATTGGCCACCTGGTAGCTGAAGCCCACGAGGTCC
